>Addgene plasmid #128206 | pFH101 | addgene full sequence | sequence record 254614 | Addgene NGS Result
GGGTCTCAATTGTTGTCTTCGCAGCTGGCACGACAGGTTTCCCGACTGGAAAGCGGGCAGTGAGCGCAAC
GCAATTAATGTGAGTTAGCTCACTCATTAGGCACCCCAGGCTTTACACTTTATGCTTCCGGCTCGTATGT
TGTGTGGAATTGTGAGCGGATAACAATTTCACACAGGAAACAGCTATGACCATGATTACGCCAAGCTTGC
ATGCCTGCAGGTCGACTCTAGAGGATCCCCGGGTACCGAGCTCGAATTCACTGGCCGTCGTTTTACAACG
TCGTGACTGGGAAAACCCTGGCGTTACCCAACTTAATCGCCTTGCAGCACATCCCCCTTTCGCCAGCTGG
CGTAATAGCGAAGAGGCCCGCACCGATCGCCCTTCCCAACAGTTGCGCAGCCTGAATGGCGAATGGCGCC
TGATGCGGTATTTTCTCCTTACGCATCTGTGCGGTATTTCACACCGCATATGGTGCACTCTCAGTACAAT
CTGCTCTGATGCCGCATAGTTAAGCCAGCCCCGACACCCGCCAACACCCGCTGACGCGCCCTGACGGGCT
TGTCTGCTCCCGGCATCCGCTTACAGACAAGCTGTGACGAAGACAAGTTTTTGTACTCTCAAGATTTAAG
TAACTGTACAACGAAACTTACACAGTTACTTAAATCTTGCAGAAGCTACAAAGATAAGGCTTCATGCCGA
AATCAACACCCTGTCATTTTATGGCAGGGTGTTTTTTTTTCGCTTGAGACCGAGGCTAGGTGGAGGCTCA
GTGATGATAAGTCTGCGATGGTGGATGCATGTGTCATGGTCATAGCTGTTTCCTGTGTGAAATTGTTATC
CGCTCAGAGGGCACAATCCTATTCCGCGCTATCCGACAATCTCCAAGACATTAGGTGGAGTTCAGTTCGG
CGTATGGCATATGTCGCTGGAAAGAACATGTGAGCAAAAGGCCAGCAAAAGGCCAGGAACCGTAAAAAGG
CCGCGTTGCTGGCGTTTTTCCATAGGCTCCGCCCCCCTGACGAGCATCACAAAAATCGACGCTCAAGTCA
GAGGTGGCGAAACCCGACAGGACTATAAAGATACCAGGCGTTTCCCCCTGGAAGCTCCCTCGTGCGCTCT
CCTGTTCCGACCCTGCCGCTTACCGGATACCTGTCCGCCTTTCTCCCTTCGGGAAGCGTGGCGCTTTCTC
ATAGCTCACGCTGTAGGTATCTCAGTTCGGTGTAGGTCGTTCGCTCCAAGCTGGGCTGTGTGCACGAACC
CCCCGTTCAGCCCGACCGCTGCGCCTTATCCGGTAACTATCGTCTTGAGTCCAACCCGGTAAGACACGAC
TTATCGCCACTGGCAGCAGCCACTGGTAACAGGATTAGCAGAGCGAGGTATGTAGGCGGTGCTACAGAGT
TCTTGAAGTGGTGGCCTAACTACGGCTACACTAGAAGAACAGTATTTGGTATCTGCGCTCTGCTGAAGCC
AGTTACCTTCGGAAAAAGAGTTGGTAGCTCTTGATCCGGCAAACAAACCACCGCTGGTAGCGGTGGTTTT
TTTGTTTGCAAGCAGCAGATTACGCGCAGAAAAAAAGGATCTCAAGAAGATCCTTTGATCTTTTCTACGG
GGTCTGACGCTCTATTCAACAAAGCCGCCGTCCCGTCAAGTCAGCGTAAATGGGTAGGGGGCTTCAAATC
GTCCGCTCTGCCAGTGTTACAACCAATTAACAAATTCTGATTAGAAAAACTCATCGAGCATCAAATGAAA
CTGCAATTTATTCATATCAGGATTATCAATACCATATTTTTGAAAAAGCCGTTTCTGTAATGAAGGAGAA
AACTCACCGAGGCAGTTCCATAGGATGGCAAGATCCTGGTATCGGTCTGCGATTCCGACTCGTCCAACAT
CAATACAACCTATTAATTTCCCCTCGTCAAAAATAAGGTTATCAAGTGAGAAATCACCATGAGTGACGAC
TGAATCCGGTGAGAATGGCAAAAGCTTATGCATTTCTTTCCAGACTTGTTCAACAGGCCAGCCATTACGC
TCGTCATCAAAATCACTCGCATCAACCAAACCGTTATTCATTCGTGATTGCGCCTGAGCGAGACGAAATA
CGCGATCGCTGTTAAAAGGACAATTACAAACAGGAATCGAATGCAACCGGCGCAGGAACACTGCCAGCGC
ATCAACAATATTTTCACCTGAATCAGGATATTCTTCTAATACCTGGAATGCTGTTTTCCCGGGGATCGCA
GTGGTGAGTAACCATGCATCATCAGGAGTACGGATAAAATGCTTGATGGTCGGAAGAGGCATAAATTCCG
TCAGCCAGTTTAGTCTGACCATCTCATCTGTAACATCATTGGCAACGCTACCTTTGCCATGTTTCAGAAA
CAACTCTGGCGCATCGGGCTTCCCATACAATCGATAGATTGTCGCACCTGATTGCCCGACATTATCGCGA
GCCCATTTATACCCATATAAATCAGCATCCATGTTGGAATTTAATCGCGGCCTCGAGCAAGACGTTTCCC
GTTGAATATGGCTCATAACACCCCTTGTATTACTGTTTATGTAAGCAGACAGTTTTATTGTTCATGATGA
TATATTTTTATCTTGTGCAATGTAACATCAGAGATTTTGAGACACAACGTGGCTTTCCCCCGCCGCTCTA
GAACTAGTGGATCCAAATAAAACGAAAGGCTCAGTCGAAAGACTGGGCCTTTCGTTTTATCTGTTGTTTG
TCGCATTATACGAGACGTCCAGGTTGGGATACCTGAAACAAAACCCATCGTACGGCCAAGGAAGTCTCCA
ATAACTGTGATCCACCACAAGCGCCAGGGTTTTCCCAGTCACGACGTTGTAAAACGACGGCCAGTCATGC
ATAATCCGCACGCATCTGGAATAAGGAAGTGCCATTCCGCCTGACCT
Features (pLannotate 1.2.2; 13 found; start..end, strand, type, name):
     21..63      +  CDS            lacI (fragment): lac repressor; lacI; The lac repressor binds to the lac operator to inhibit transcription in E. coli. This inhibition can be relieved by adding lactose or isopropyl-β-D-thiogalactopyranoside (IPTG).
     76..97      +  protein_bind   CAP binding site: CAP binding activates transcription in the presence of cAMP. E. coli catabolite activator protein
    112..142     +  promoter       lac promoter: promoter for the E. coli lac operon
    150..166     +  protein_bind   lac operator: The lac repressor binds to the lac operator to inhibit transcription in E. coli. This inhibition can be relieved by adding lactose or isopropyl-β-D-thiogalactopyranoside (IPTG). lac repressor encoded by lacI
    203..259     -  misc_feature   MCS: pUC18/19 multiple cloning site
    256..413     +  CDS            lacZα (fragment): LacZα fragment of β-galactosidase; lacZ fragment
    419..518     -  misc_feature   bom (fragment): basis of mobility region from pBR322
    607..731     +  misc_RNA       St1 gRNA scaffold: guide RNA scaffold for the Streptococcus thermophilus CRISPR/Cas9 system (Esvelt et al., 2013)
    997..1585    -  rep_origin     ori: high-copy-number ColE1/pMB1/pBR322/pUC origin of replication
   1721..2536    -  CDS            KanR: aminoglycoside phosphotransferase; aph(3')-Ia; confers resistance to kanamycin in bacteria or G418 (Geneticin®) in eukaryotes
   2652..2674    +  misc_feature   MCS (fragment): pBluescript multiple cloning site
   2674..2720    +  terminator     rrnB T1 terminator: transcription terminator T1 from the E. coli rrnB gene
   2822..2865    -  CDS            lacZα (fragment): LacZα fragment of β-galactosidase; lacZ fragment
