[The description below was written by a language model from this plasmid's Addgene catalogue record and pLannotate feature annotations shown in this document.]
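Description:
pFH101 is a small (about 2.9 kb) high-copy bacterial cloning plasmid built on the commercial pTwist-Kan backbone. It serves as a parts module in a modular cloning toolkit for plant genome editing. It is maintained in E. coli through a ColE1/pUC-type origin of replication and selected with kanamycin via the aph(3')-Ia aminoglycoside phosphotransferase gene. The feature table also shows an rrnB T1 terminator and short remnants of pBR322 bom, lacI and multiple cloning site sequences, which appear to be backbone or cloning-cassette remnants rather than functional payload.

The synthetic insert carries the guide RNA scaffold for the Streptococcus thermophilus CRISPR/Cas9 system (St1 scaffold), the invariant portion of the sgRNA that is bound by StCas9. Upstream of the scaffold the annotation detects a lac promoter/operator region with a CAP binding site, a pUC-type multiple cloning site and a lacZα fragment. This arrangement would be consistent with a blue/white screening cassette that is replaced when a spacer is inserted, but the record does not say so, nor does it name the restriction sites used for assembly.

The plasmid has no promoter for driving the guide in plants. According to the record, it is meant to be combined with a separate AtU6-26 promoter module (pFH35). AtU6-26 is an Arabidopsis RNA polymerase III promoter commonly used for sgRNA transcription. The assembled unit would be a complete sgRNA expression cassette for StCas9-based editing in plants. pFH101 is therefore an intermediate building block for constructing such vectors, not a plasmid delivered to plants itself.
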