Addgene plasmid #128206: pFH101
Purpose: sgRNA backbone for StCas9, combine with AtU6-26 promoter module (pFH35)
Depositing lab: Vladimir Nekrasov. Depositing organization: Rothamsted Research. Publication: A modular cloning toolkit for genome editing in plants. Hahn F, Korolev A, Sanjurjo Loures L, Nekrasov V. BMC Plant Biol. 2020 Apr 23;20(1):179. doi: 10.1186/s12870-020-02388-2. PubMed 32326901.
Backbone
  Vector backbone: pTwist-Kan
  Backbone manufacturer: Twist Biosciences
  Vector type: Plant Expression, CRISPR, Synthetic Biology
Growth in bacteria
  Bacterial resistance: Kanamycin, 50 μg/mL
  Growth temperature: 37°C
  Growth strain: DH5alpha
  Copy number: High Copy
Gene/Insert
  Gene/Insert name: sgRNA backbone for StCas9, combine with AtU6-26 promoter module (pFH35)
  Species: Synthetic
Terms and licenses: Academic/Nonprofit Terms; Industry Terms: Not Available to Industry
How to cite: pFH101 was a gift from Vladimir Nekrasov (Addgene plasmid # 128206 ; http://n2t.net/addgene:128206 ; RRID:Addgene_128206)
